>Addgene plasmid #115443 | pLX317-MBNL1 | addgene full sequence | sequence record 222217 | Addgene NGS Result
GGCTCCGGTGCCCGTCAGTGGGCAGAGCGCACATCGCCCACAGTCCCCGAGAAGTTGGGGGGAGGGGTCG
GCAATTGAACCGGTGCCTAGAGAAGGTGGCGCGGGGTAAACTGGGAAAGTGATGTCGTGTACTGGCTCCG
CCTTTTTCCCGAGGGTGGGGGAGAACCGTATATAAGTGCAGTAGTCGCCGTGAACGTTCTTTTTCGCAAC
GGGTTTGCCGCCAGAACACAGGTAAGTGCCGTGTGTGGTTCCCGCGGGCCTGGCCTCTTTACGGGTTATG
GCCCTTGCGTGCCTTGAATTACTTCCACCTGGCTGCAGTACGTGATTCTTGATCCCGAGCTTCGGGTTGG
AAGTGGGTGGGAGAGTTCGAGGCCTTGCGCTTAAGGAGCCCCTTCGCCTCGTGCTTGAGTTGAGGCCTGG
CCTGGGCGCTGGGGCCGCCGCGTGCGAATCTGGTGGCACCTTCGCGCCTGTCTCGCTGCTTTCGATAAGT
CTCTAGCCATTTAAAATTTTTGATGACCTGCTGCGACGCTTTTTTTCTGGCAAGATAGTCTTGTAAATGC
GGGCCAAGATCTGCACACTGGTATTTCGGTTTTTGGGGCCGCGGGCGGCGACGGGGCCCGTGCGTCCCAG
CGCACATGTTCGGCGAGGCGGGGCCTGCGAGCGCGGCCACCGAGAATCGGACGGGGGTAGTCTCAAGCTG
GCCGGCCTGCTCTGGTGCCTGGCCTCGCGCCGCCGTGTATCGCCCCGCCCTGGGCGGCAAGGCTGGCCCG
GTCGGCACCAGTTGCGTGAGCGGAAAGATGGCCGCTTCCCGGCCCTGCTGCAGGGAGCTCAAAATGGAGG
ACGCGGCGCTCGGGAGAGCGGGCGGGTGAGTCACCCACACAAAGGAAAAGGGCCTTTCCGTCCTCAGCCG
TCGCTTCATGTGACTCCACGGAGTACCGGGCGCCGTCCAGGCACCTCGATTAGTTCTCGAGCTTTTGGAG
TACGTCGTCTTTAGGTTGGGGGGAGGGGTTTTATGCGATGGAGTTTCCCCACACTGAGTGGGTGGAGACT
GAAGTTAGGCCAGCTTGGCACTTGATGTAATTCTCCTTGGAATTTGCCCTTTTTGAGTTTGGATCTTGGT
TCATTCTCAAGCCTCAGACAGTGGTTCAAAGTTTTTTTCTTCCATTTCAGGTGTCGTGAGGCTAGCATCG
ATTGATCAACAAGTTTGTACAAAAAAGTTGGCATGGCTGTTAGTGTCACACCAATTCGGGACACAAAATG
GCTAACACTGGAAGTATGTAGAGAGTTCCAGAGGGGGACTTGCTCACGGCCAGACACGGAATGTAAATTT
GCACATCCTTCGAAAAGCTGCCAAGTTGAAAATGGACGAGTAATCGCCTGCTTTGATTCATTGAAAGGCC
GTTGCTCCAGGGAGAACTGCAAATATCTTCATCCACCCCCACATTTAAAAACGCAGTTGGAGATAAATGG
ACGCAATAACTTGATTCAGCAGAAGAACATGGCCATGTTGGCCCAGCAAATGCAACTAGCCAATGCCATG
ATGCCTGGTGCCCCATTACAACCCGTGCCAATGTTTTCAGTTGCACCAAGCTTAGCCACCAATGCATCAG
CAGCCGCCTTTAATCCCTATCTGGGACCTGTTTCTCCAAGCCTGGTCCCGGCAGAGATCTTGCCGACTGC
ACCAATGTTGGTTACAGGGAATCCGGGTGTCCCTGTACCTGCAGCTGCTGCAGCTGCTGCACAGAAATTA
ATGCGAACAGACAGACTTGAGGTATGTCGAGAGTACCAACGTGGCAATTGCAACCGAGGAGAAAATGATT
GTCGGTTTGCTCATCCTGCTGACAGCACAATGATTGACACCAATGACAACACAGTCACTGTGTGTATGGA
TTACATCAAAGGGAGATGCTCTCGGGAAAAGTGCAAATACTTTCATCCCCCTGCACATTTGCAAGCCAAG
ATCAAGGCTGCCCAATACCAGGTCAACCAGGCTGCAGCTGCACAGGCTGCAGCCACCGCAGCTGCCATGG
GAATTCCTCAAGCTGTACTTCCCCCATTACCAAAGAGGCCTGCTCTTGAAAAAACCAACGGTGCCACCGC
AGTCTTTAACACTGGTATTTTCCAATACCAACAGGCTCTAGCCAACATGCAGTTACAACAGCATACAGCA
TTTCTCCCACCAGGCTCAATATTGTGCATGACACCCGCTACAAGTGTTGTTCCCATGGTGCACGGTGCTA
CGCCAGCCACTGTGTCCGCAGCAACAACATCTGCCACAAGTGTTCCCTTCGCTGCAACAGCCACAGCCAA
CCAGATACCCATAATATCTGCCGAACATCTGACTAGCCACAAGTATGTTACCCAGATGTACCCAACTTTC
TTGTACAAAGTGGTTGATATCGGTAAGCCTATCCCTAACCCTCTCCTCGGTCTCGATTCTACGTAGTAAT
GAACTAGTCCGTAACTTGAAAGTATTTCGATTTCTTGGCTTTATATATCTTGTGGAAAGGACGATGTGAA
GGTACTCGGCAACAGACCACGCGTTAAGTCGACAATCAACCTCTGGATTACAAAATTTGTGAAAGATTGA
CTGGTATTCTTAACTATGTTGCTCCTTTTACGCTATGTGGATACGCTGCTTTAATGCCTTTGTATCATGC
TATTGCTTCCCGTATGGCTTTCATTTTCTCCTCCTTGTATAAATCCTGGTTGCTGTCTCTTTATGAGGAG
TTGTGGCCCGTTGTCAGGCAACGTGGCGTGGTGTGCACTGTGTTTGCTGACGCAACCCCCACTGGTTGGG
GCATTGCCACCACCTGTCAGCTCCTTTCCGGGACTTTCGCTTTCCCCCTCCCTATTGCCACGGCGGAACT
CATCGCCGCCTGCCTTGCCCGCTGCTGGACAGGGGCTCGGCTGTTGGGCACTGACAATTCCGTGGTGTTG
TCGGGGAAATCATCGTCCTTTCCTTGGCTGCTCGCCTGTGTTGCCACCTGGATTCTGCGCGGGACGTCCT
TCTGCTACGTCCCTTCGGCCCTCAATCCAGCGGACCTTCCTTCCCGCGGCCTGCTGCCGGCTCTGCGGCC
TCTTCCGCGTCTTCGCCTTCGCCCTCAGACGAGTCGGATCTCCCTTTGGGCCGCCTCCCCGCGTCGACTT
TAAGACCAATGACTTACAAGGCAGCTGTAGATCTTAGCCACTTTTTAAAAGAAAAGGGGGGACTGGAAGG
GCTAATTCACTCCCAACGAAGACAAGATCTGCTTTTTGCTTGTACTGGGTCTCTCTGGTTAGACCAGATC
TGAGCCTGGGAGCTCTCTGGCTAACTAGGGAACCCACTGCTTAAGCCTCAATAAAGCTTGCCTTGAGTGC
TTCAAGTAGTGTGTGCCCGTCTGTTGTGTGACTCTGGTAACTAGAGATCCCTCAGACCCTTTTAGTCAGT
GTGGAAAATCTCTAGCAGTACGTATAGTAGTTCATGTCATCTTATTATTCAGTATTTATAACTTGCAAAG
AAATGAATATCAGAGAGTGAGAGGAACTTGTTTATTGCAGCTTATAATGGTTACAAATAAAGCAATAGCA
TCACAAATTTCACAAATAAAGCATTTTTTTCACTGCATTCTAGTTGTGGTTTGTCCAAACTCATCAATGT
ATCTTATCATGTCTGGCTCTAGCTATCCCGCCCCTAACTCCGCCCATCCCGCCCCTAACTCCGCCCAGTT
CCGCCCATTCTCCGCCCCATGGCTGACTAATTTTTTTTATTTATGCAGAGGCCGAGGCCGCCTCGGCCTC
TGAGCTATTCCAGAAGTAGTGAGGAGGCTTTTTTGGAGGCCTAGGGACGTACCCAATTCGCCCTATAGTG
AGTCGTATTACGCGCGCTCACTGGCCGTCGTTTTACAACGTCGTGACTGGGAAAACCCTGGCGTTACCCA
ACTTAATCGCCTTGCAGCACATCCCCCTTTCGCCAGCTGGCGTAATAGCGAAGAGGCCCGCACCGATCGC
CCTTCCCAACAGTTGCGCAGCCTGAATGGCGAATGGG
[124 nt withheld, positions 4028-4151]
C
[91 nt withheld, positions 4153-4243]
A
[49 nt withheld, positions 4245-4293]
CCTTTGACGTTGGAGTCCACGTTCTTT
[37 nt withheld, positions 4321-4357]
ACCCTATCTCGGTCTATTCTTTTGATTTATAAGGGATTTTGCCGATTTCGGCCTATTGGTTAAAAAATGA
GCTGATTTAACAAAAATTTAACGCGAATTTTAACAAAATATTAACGCTTACAATTTAGGTGGCACTTTTC
GGGGAAATGTGCGCGGAACCCCTATTTGTTTATTTTTCTAAATACATTCAAATATGTATCCGCTCATGAG
ACAATAACCCTGATAAATGCTTCAATAATATTGAAAAAGGAAGAGTATGAGTATTCAACATTTCCGTGTC
GCCCTTATTCCCTTTTTTGCGGCATTTTGCCTTCCTGTTTTTGCTCACCCAGAAACGCTGGTGAAAGTAA
AAGATGCTGAAGATCAGTTGGGTGCACGAGTGGGTTACATCGAACTGGATCTCAACAGCGGTAAGATCCT
TGAGAGTTTTCGCCCCGAAGAACGTTTTCCAATGATGAGCACTTTTAAAGTTCTGCTATGTGGCGCGGTA
TTATCCCGTATTGACGCCGGGCAAGAGCAACTCGGTCGCCGCATACACTATTCTCAGAATGACTTGGTTG
AGTACTCACCAGTCACAGAAAAGCATCTTACGGATGGCATGACAGTAAGAGAATTATGCAGTGCTGCCAT
AACCATGAGTGATAACACTGCGGCCAACTTACTTCTGACAACGATCGGAGGACCGAAGGAGCTAACCGCT
TTTTTGCACAACATGGGGGATCATGTAACTCGCCTTGATCGTTGGGAACCGGAGCTGAATGAAGCCATAC
CAAACGACGAGCGTGACACCACGATGCCTGTAGCAATGGCAACAACGTTGCGCAAACTATTAACTGGCGA
ACTACTTACTCTAGCTTCCCGGCAACAATTAATAGACTGGATGGAGGCGGATAAAGTTGCAGGACCACTT
CTGCGCTCGGCCCTTCCGGCTGGCTGGTTTATTGCTGATAAATCTGGAGCCGGTGAGCGTGGGTCTCGCG
GTATCATTGCAGCACTGGGGCCAGATGGTAAGCCCTCCCGTATCGTAGTTATCTACACGACGGGGAGTCA
GGCAACTATGGATGAACGAAATAGACAGATCGCTGAGATAGGTGCCTCACTGATTAAGCATTGGTAACTG
TCAGACCAAGTTTACTCATATATACTTTAGATTGATTTAAAACTTCATTTTTAATTTAAAAGGATCTAGG
TGAAGATCCTTTTTGATAATCTCATGACCAAAATCCCTTAACGTGAGTTTTCGTTCCACTGAGCGTCAGA
CCCCGTAGAAAAGATCAAAGGATCTTCTTGAGATCCTTTTTTTCTGCGCGTAATCTGCTGCTTGCAAACA
AAAAAACCACCGCTACCAGCGGTGGTTTGTTTGCCGGATCAAGAGCTACCAACTCTTTTTCCGAAGGTAA
CTGGCTTCAGCAGAGCGCAGATACCAAATACTGTTCTTCTAGTGTAGCCGTAGTTAGGCCACCACTTCAA
GAACTCTGTAGCACCGCCTACATACCTCGCTCTGCTAATCCTGTTACCAGTGGCTGCTGCCAGTGGCGAT
AAGTCGTGTCTTACCGGGTTGGACTCAAGACGATAGTTACCGGATAAGGCGCAGCGGTCGGGCTGAACGG
GGGGTTCGTGCACACAGCCCAGCTTGGAGCGAACGACCTACACCGAACTGAGATACCTACAGCGTGAGCT
ATGAGAAAGCGCCACGCTTCCCGAAGGGAGAAAGGCGGACAGGTATCCGGTAAGCGGCAGGGTCGGAACA
GGAGAGCGCACGAGGGAGCTTCCAGGGGGAAACGCCTGGTATCTTTATAGTCCTGTCGGGTTTCGCCACC
TCTGACTTGAGCGTCGATTTTTGTGATGCTCGTCAGGGGGGCGGAGCCTATGGAAAAACGCCAGCAACGC
GGCCTTTTTACGGTTCCTGGCCTTTTGCTGGCCTTTTGCTCACATGTTCTTTCCTGCGTTATCCCCTGAT
TCTGTGGATAACCGTATTACCGCCTTTGAGTGAGCTGATACCGCTCGCCGCAGCCGAACGACCGAGCGCA
GCGAGTCAGTGAGCGAGGAAGCGGAAGAGCGCCCAATACGCAAACCGCCTCTCCCCGCGCGTTGGCCGAT
TCATTAATGCAGCTGGCACGACAGGTTTCCCGACTGGAAAGCGGGCAGTGAGCGCAACGCAATTAATGTG
AGTTAGCTCACTCATTAGGCACCCCAGGCTTTACACTTTATGCTTCCGGCTCGTATGTTGTGTGGAATTG
TGAGCGGATAACAATTTCACACAGGAAACAGCTATGACCATGATTACGCCAAGCGCGCAATTAACCCTCA
CTAAAGGGAACAAAAGCTGGAGCTGCAAGCTTAATGTAGTCTTATGCAATACTCTTGTAGTCTTGCAACA
TGGTAACGATGAGTTAGCAACATGCCTTACAAGGAGAGAAAAAGCACCGTGCATGCCGATTGGTGGAAGT
AAGGTGGTACGATCGTGCCTTATTAGGAAGGCAACAGACGGGTCTGACATGGATTGGACGAACCACTGAA
TTGCCGCATTGCAGAGATATTGTATTTAAGTGCCTAGCTCGATACATAAACGGGTCTCTCTGGTTAGACC
AGATCTGAGCCTGGGAGCTCTCTGGCTAACTAGGGAACCCACTGCTTAAGCCTCAATAAAGCTTGCCTTG
AGTGCTTCAAGTAGTGTGTGCCCGTCTGTTGTGTGACTCTGGTAACTAGAGATCCCTCAGACCCTTTTAG
TCAGTGTGGAAAATCTCTAGCAGTGGCGCCCGAACAGGGACTTGAAAGCGAAAGGGAAACCAGAGGAGCT
CTCTCGACGCAGGACTCGGCTTGCTGAAGCGCGCACGGCAAGAGGCGAGGGGCGGCGACTGGTGAGTACG
CCAAAAATTTTGACTAGCGGAGGCTAGAAGGAGAGAGATGGGTGCGAGAGCGTCAGTATTAAGCGGGGGA
GAATTAGATCGCGATGGGAAAAAATTCGGTTAAGGCCAGGGGGAAAGAAAAAATATAAATTAAAACATAT
AGTATGGGCAAGCAGGGAGCTAGAACGATTCGCAGTTAATCCTGGCCTGTTAGAAACATCAGAAGGCTGT
AGACAAATACTGGGACAGCTACAACCATCCCTTCAGACAGGATCAGAAGAACTTAGATCATTATATAATA
CAGTAGCAACCCTCTATTGTGTGCATCAAAGGATAGAGATAAAAGACACCAAGGAAGCTTTAGACAAGAT
AGAGGAAGAGCAAAACAAAAGTAAGACCACCGCACAGCAAGCGGCCGCTGATCTTCAGACCTGGAGGAGG
AGATATGAGGGACAATTGGAGAAGTGAATTATATAAATATAAAGTAGTAAAAATTGAACCATTAGGAGTA
GCACCCACCAAGGCAAAGAGAAGAGTGGTGCAGAGAGAAAAAAGAGCAGTGGGAATAGGAGCTTTGTTCC
TTGGGTTCTTGGGAGCAGCAGGAAGCACTATGGGCGCAGCGTCAATGACGCTGACGGTACAGGCCAGACA
ATTATTGTCTGGTATAGTGCAGCAGCAGAACAATTTGCTGAGGGCTATTGAGGCGCAACAGCATCTGTTG
CAACTCACAGTCTGGGGCATCAAGCAGCTCCAGGCAAGAATCCTGGCTGTGGAAAGATACCTAAAGGATC
AACAGCTCCTGGGGATTTGGGGTTGCTCTGGAAAACTCATTTGCACCACTGCTGTGCCTTGGAATGCTAG
TTGGAGTAATAAATCTCTGGAACAGATTTGGAATCACACGACCTGGATGGAGTGGGACAGAGAAATTAAC
AATTACACAAGCTTAATACACTCCTTAATTGAAGAATCGCAAAACCAGCAAGAAAAGAATGAACAAGAAT
TATTGGAATTAGATAAATGGGCAAGTTTGTGGAATTGGTTTAACATAACAAATTGGCTGTGGTATATAAA
ATTATTCATAATGATAGTAGGAGGCTTGGTAGGTTTAAGAATAGTTTTTGCTGTACTTTCTATAGTGAAT
AGAGTTAGGCAGGGATATTCACCATTATCGTTTCAGACCCACCTCCCAACCCCGAGGGGACCCATGCATT
GCATCTCAATTAGTCAGCAACCAGGTGTGGAAAGTCCCCAGGCTCCCCAGCAGGCAGAAGTATGCAAAGC
ATGCGTCTCAATTAGTCAGCAACCATAGTCCCGCCCCTAACTCCGCCCATCCCGCCCCTAACTCCGCCCA
GTTCCGCCCATTCTCCGCCCCATGGCTGACTAATTTTTTTTATTTATGCAGAGGCCGAGGCCGCCTCGGC
CTCTGAGCTATTCCAGAAGTAGTGAGGAGGCTTTTTTGGAGGCCTAGGCTTTTGCAAAAAGCTTTCTAGA
GGTACCACCGGAGCTTACCATGACCGAGTACAAGCCCACGGTGCGCCTCGCCACCCGCGACGACGTCCCC
AGGGCCGTACGCACCCTCGCCGCCGCGTTCGCCGACTACCCCGCCACGCGCCACACCGTCGATCCGGACC
GCCACATCGAGCGGGTCACCGAGCTGCAAGAACTCTTCCTCACGCGCGTCGGGCTCGACATCGGCAAGGT
GTGGGTCGCGGACGACGGCGCCGCCGTGGCGGTCTGGACCACGCCGGAGAGCGTCGAAGCGGGGGCGGTG
TTCGCCGAGATCGGCCCGCGCATGGCCGAGTTGAGCGGTTCCCGGCTGGCCGCGCAGCAACAGATGGAAG
GCCTCCTGGCGCCGCACCGGCCCAAGGAGCCCGCGTGGTTCCTGGCCACCGTCGGCGTCTCGCCCGACCA
CCAGGGCAAGGGTCTGGGCAGCGCCGTCGTGCTCCCCGGAGTGGAGGCGGCCGAGCGCGCCGGGGTGCCC
GCCTTCCTGGAGACCTCCGCGCCCCGCAACCTCCCCTTCTACGAGCGGCTCGGCTTCACCGTCACCGCCG
ACGTCGAGGTGCCCGAAGGACCGCGCACCTGGTGCATGACCCGCAAGCCCGGTGCCAGTTAACGAATTCT
AGATCTTGAGACAAATGGCAGTATTCATCCACAATTTTAAAAGAAAAGGGGGGATTGGGGGGTACAGTGC
AGGGGAAAGAATAGTAGACATAATAGCAACAGACATACAAACTAAAGAATTACAAAAACAAATTACAAAA
ATTCAAAATTTTCGGGTTTATTACAGGGACAGCAGAGATCCACTTTGGCGCCGGCTCGAGGCCTGCAGGT
GCAAAGATGGATAAAGTTTTAAACAGAGAGGAATCTTTGCAGCTAATGGACCTTCTAGGTCTTGAAAGGA
GTGGGAATT
Features (pLannotate 1.2.2; 34 found; start..end, strand, type, name):
      1..1179    +  promoter       EF-1α promoter: strong constitutive promoter for human elongation factor EF-1α
   1200..1217    +  protein_bind   attB1 (fragment): mutant version of attB; core recombination site for the Gateway® BP reaction BP Clonase™
   1223..2368    +  CDS            MBNL1: MBNL1_HUMAN - Also known as EXP, KIAA0428, MBNL. Experimental evidence at protein level: Swiss-Prot protein existence level 1. Mediates pre-mRNA alternative splicing regulation. Acts either as activator or repressor of splicing on specific pre-mRNA targets. Inhibits cardiac troponin-T (TNNT2) pre-mRNA exon inclusion but induces insulin receptor (IR) pre-mRNA exon inclusion in muscle. Antagonizes the alternative splicing activity pattern of CELF proteins. Regulates the TNNT2 exon 5 skipping through competition with U2AF2. Inhibits the formation of the spliceosome A complex on intron 4 of TNNT2
   2370..2394    -  protein_bind   attB2: mutant version of attB; recombination site for the Gateway® BP reaction BP Clonase™
   2402..2443    +  CDS            V5 tag: epitope tag from simian virus 5
   2459..2512    +  promoter       U6 promoter (fragment): RNA polymerase III promoter for human U6 snRNA
   2554..3142    +  misc_feature   WPRE: woodchuck hepatitis virus posttranscriptional regulatory element
   3193..3212    +  misc_feature   cPPT/CTS (fragment): central polypurine tract and central termination sequence of HIV-1
   3214..3447    +  LTR            3' LTR (ΔU3): self-inactivating 3' long terminal repeat (LTR) from HIV-1
   3525..3646    +  polyA_signal   SV40 poly(A) signal: SV40 polyadenylation signal
   3686..3821    +  rep_origin     SV40 ori: SV40 origin of replication
   3842..3860    -  promoter       T7 promoter: promoter for bacteriophage T7 RNA polymerase
   3868..4023    +  CDS            lacZα (fragment): LacZα fragment of β-galactosidase; lacZ fragment
   4028..4456    +  rep_origin     f1 ori (sequence partly withheld): f1 bacteriophage origin of replication; arrow indicates direction of (+) strand synthesis
   4509..4613    +  promoter       AmpR promoter: bla
   4614..5474    +  CDS            AmpR: β-lactamase; bla; confers resistance to ampicillin, carbenicillin, and related antibiotics
   5645..6233    +  rep_origin     ori: high-copy-number ColE1/pMB1/pBR322/pUC origin of replication
   6416..6508    +  CDS            lacI (fragment): lac repressor; lacI; The lac repressor binds to the lac operator to inhibit transcription in E. coli. This inhibition can be relieved by adding lactose or isopropyl-β-D-thiogalactopyranoside (IPTG).
   6521..6542    +  protein_bind   CAP binding site: CAP binding activates transcription in the presence of cAMP. E. coli catabolite activator protein
   6557..6587    +  promoter       lac promoter: promoter for the E. coli lac operon
   6595..6611    +  protein_bind   lac operator: The lac repressor binds to the lac operator to inhibit transcription in E. coli. This inhibition can be relieved by adding lactose or isopropyl-β-D-thiogalactopyranoside (IPTG). lac repressor encoded by lacI
   6656..6674    +  promoter       T3 promoter: promoter for bacteriophage T3 RNA polymerase
   6702..6928    +  promoter       RSV promoter: Rous sarcoma virus enhancer/promoter
   6929..7109    +  LTR            5' LTR (truncated): truncated 5' long terminal repeat (LTR) from HIV-1
   7156..7281    +  misc_feature   HIV-1 Ψ: packaging signal of human immunodeficiency virus type 1
   7265..7628    +  CDS            HIV-1 gag (fragment): gag protein from human immunodeficiency virus 1; gag
   7774..8007    +  misc_feature   RRE: The Rev response element (RRE) of HIV-1 allows for Rev-dependent mRNA export from the nucleus to the cytoplasm.
   8384..8410    +  CDS            Rev (fragment): human immunodeficiency virus 1 (HIV-1) Rev protein; rev; enhances nuclear export of unspliced and incompletely spliced viral mRNAs
   8417..8440    +  promoter       SV40 promoter (fragment): SV40 early promoter
   8441..8512    +  promoter       SV40 promoter (fragment): SV40 enhancer and early promoter
   8536..8671    +  rep_origin     SV40 ori: SV40 origin of replication
   8717..9313    +  CDS            PuroR (fragment): puromycin N-acetyltransferase; pac from Streptomyces; confers resistance to puromycin
   9362..9479    +  misc_feature   cPPT/CTS: central polypurine tract and central termination sequence of HIV-1
   9544..9610    +  CDS            small t antigen (fragment): SV40 (simian virus 40) small t antigen
