[The description below was written by a language model from this plasmid's Addgene catalogue record and pLannotate feature annotations shown in this document.]
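Description:
pLX317-MBNL1 is a lentiviral mammalian expression plasmid (about 9.6 kb) built on the pLX317 backbone from the Broad Institute Genetic Perturbation Platform, carrying the human MBNL1 open reading frame for constitutive expression. MBNL1 (muscleblind-like 1) is a regulator of pre-mRNA alternative splicing that can activate or repress exon inclusion depending on the target. The ORF was introduced by Gateway recombination, so it is flanked by attB1 and attB2 sites. It sits downstream of the strong constitutive EF-1α promoter and upstream of a V5 epitope, recorded as a C-terminal tag, which allows detection of the protein with anti-V5 antibodies. A WPRE follows the cassette to enhance transcript stability and expression.

The viral framework is of the third-generation, self-inactivating type. An RSV promoter drives a truncated HIV-1 5' LTR, followed by the Ψ packaging signal, a gag fragment, the RRE for Rev-dependent nuclear export and a cPPT/CTS, with a ΔU3 3' LTR at the other end. Within the proviral region, upstream of the EF-1α cassette, an SV40 early promoter drives puromycin N-acetyltransferase, allowing selection of stably transduced cells. Packaging functions must be supplied in trans.

In bacteria the plasmid is maintained through a high-copy ColE1/pUC-type origin and ampicillin resistance, and an f1 origin is also present. Several short annotated fragments (U6 promoter, lacZα, lacI, small t antigen) appear to be backbone remnants rather than functional parts. The associated publication concerns an alternative splicing switch linked to the mesenchymal cell state in human breast cancer, which fits use of this construct for ectopic expression of a splicing factor.
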