Addgene plasmid #115443: pLX317-MBNL1
Purpose: Constitutive lentiviral expression
Depositing lab: William Hahn. Depositing organization: Dana-Farber Cancer Institute. Publication: An alternative splicing switch in FLNB promotes the mesenchymal cell state in human breast cancer. Li J, Choi PS, Chaffer CL, Labella K, Hwang JH, Giacomelli AO, Kim JW, Ilic N, Doench JG, Ly SH, Dai C, Hagel K, Hong AL, Gjoerup O, Goel S, Ge JY, Root DE, Zhao JJ, Brooks AN, Weinberg RA, Hahn WC. Elife. 2018 Jul 30;7. pii: 37184. doi: 10.7554/eLife.37184. 37184 PubMed 30059005.
Backbone
  Vector backbone: pLX317
  Backbone manufacturer: Broad Institute - Genetic Perturbation Platform
  Vector type: Mammalian Expression, Lentiviral
  Selectable markers: Puromycin
Growth in bacteria
  Bacterial resistance: Ampicillin, 100 μg/mL
  Growth temperature: 37°C
  Growth strain: NEB Stable
  Copy number: High Copy
Gene/Insert
  Gene/Insert name: MBNL1 (alt name: NM_021038.3)
  Species: H. sapiens (human)
  Entrez Gene: MBNL1 (a.k.a. EXP, MBNL)
  Promoter: EF1a
  Tag / fusion protein: V5 (C terminal on insert)
  Cloning method: Gateway Cloning
  Sequencing primers: 5′ EF1a-F; 3′ WPRE-R
Terms and licenses: Academic/Nonprofit Terms; Industry Terms: Not Available to Industry
How to cite: pLX317-MBNL1 was a gift from William Hahn (Addgene plasmid # 115443 ; http://n2t.net/addgene:115443 ; RRID:Addgene_115443)
