>Addgene plasmid #115443 | pLX317-MBNL1 | depositor partial sequence | sequence record 217520 | EF1a-F sequence
GTCGTGAGGCTAGCATCGATTGATCAACAAGTTTGTACAAAAAAGTTGGCATGGCTGTTAGTGTCACACC
AATTCGGGACACAAAATGGCTAACACTGGAAGTATGTAGAGAGTTCCAGAGGGGGACTTGCTCACGGCCA
GACACGGAATGTAAATTTGCACATCCTTCGAAAAGCTGCCAAGTTGAAAATGGACGAGTAATCGCCTGCT
TTGATTCATTGAAAGGCCGTTGCTCCAGGGAGAACTGCAAATATCTTCATCCACCCCCACATTTAAAAAC
GCAGTTGGAGATAAATGGACGCAATAACTTGATTCAGCAGAAGAACATGGCCATGTTGGCCCAGCAAATG
CAACTAGCCAATGCCATGATGCCTGGTGCCCCATTACAACCCGTGCCAATGTTTTCAGTTGCACCAAGCT
TAGCCACCAATGCATCAGCAGCCGCCTTTAATCCCTATCTGGGACCTGTTTCTCCAAGCCTGGTCCCGGC
AGAGATCTTGCCGACTGCACCAATGTTGGTTACAGGGAATCCGGGTGTCCCTGTACCTGCAGCTGCTGCA
GCTGCTGCACAGAAATTAATGCGAACAGACAGACTTGAGGTATGTCGAGAGTACCAACGTGGCAATTGCA
ACCGAGGAGAAAATGATTGTCGGTTTGCTCATCCTGCTGACAGCACAATGATTGACACCAATGACAACAC
AGTCACTGTGTGTATGGATTACATCAAA
