>Addgene plasmid #115443 | pLX317-MBNL1 | depositor partial sequence | sequence record 217521 | WPRE-R sequence
TCTTTCCAAATTTTGTAATCCAGAGGTTGATTGTCGACTTAACGCGTGGTCTGTTGCCGAGTACCTTCAC
ATCGTCCTTTCCACAAGATATATAAAGCCAAGAAATCGAAATACTTTCAAGTTACGGACTAGTTCATTAC
TACGTAGAATCGAGACCGAGGAGAGGGTTAGGGATAGGCTTACCGATATCAACCACTTTGTACAAGAAAG
TTGGGTACATCTGGGTAACATACTTGTGGCTAGTCAGATGTTCGGCAGATATTATGGGTATCTGGTTGGC
TGTGGCTGTTGCAGCGAAGGGAACACTTGTGGCAGATGTTGTTGCTGCGGACACAGTGGCTGGCGTAGCA
CCGTGCACCATGGGAACAACACTTGTAGCGGGTGTCATGCACAATATTGAGCCTGGTGGGAGAAATGCTG
TATGCTGTTGTAACTGCATGTTGGCTAGAGCCTGTTGGTATTGGAAAATACCAGTGTTAAAGACTGCGGT
GGCACCGTTGGTTTTTTCAAGAGCAGGCCTCTTTGGTAATGGGGGAAGTACAGCTTGAGGAATTCCCATG
GCAGCTGCGGTGGCTGCAGCCTGTGCAGCTGCAGCCTGGTTGACCTGGTATTGGGCAGCCTTGATCTTGG
CTTGCAAATGTGCAGGGGGATGAAAGTATTTGCACTTTTCCCGAGAGCATCTCCCTTTGATGTAATCCAT
ACACACAGTGACTGTGTTGTCATTGGTGTCAATCATTGTGCT
